>Addgene plasmid #157573 | pD649-HAsp-SDK1(Trunc2)-COMP5AP-AviTag-9xHis | depositor full sequence | sequence record 304255 | Full Sequence
TTTCAATATTATTGAAGCATTTATCAGGGTTATTGTCTCATGAGCGGATACATATTTGAATGTATTTAGA
AAAATAAACAAATAGGGGTCAGTGTTACAACCAATTAACCAATTCTGAACATTATCGCGAGCCCATTTAT
ACCTGAATATGGCTCATAACACCCCTTGCTCATGACCAAAATCCCTTAACGTGAGTTACGCGCGCGTCGT
TCCACTGAGCGTCAGACCCCGTAGAAAAGATCAAAGGATCTTCTTGAGATCCTTTTTTTCTGCGCGTAAT
CTGCTGCTTGCAAACAAAAAAACCACCGCTACCAGCGGTGGTTTGTTTGCCGGATCAAGAGCTACCAACT
CTTTTTCCGAAGGTAACTGGCTTCAGCAGAGCGCAGATACCAAATACTGTTCTTCTAGTGTAGCCGTAGT
TAGCCCACCACTTCAAGAACTCTGTAGCACCGCCTACATACCTCGCTCTGCTAATCCTGTTACCAGTGGC
TGCTGCCAGTGGCGATAAGTCGTGTCTTACCGGGTTGGACTCAAGACGATAGTTACCGGATAAGGCGCAG
CGGTCGGGCTGAACGGGGGGTTCGTGCACACAGCCCAGCTTGGAGCGAACGACCTACACCGAACTGAGAT
ACCTACAGCGTGAGCTATGAGAAAGCGCCACGCTTCCCGAAGGGAGAAAGGCGGACAGGTATCCGGTAAG
CGGCAGGGTCGGAACAGGAGAGCGCACGAGGGAGCTTCCAGGGGGAAACGCCTGGTATCTTTATAGTCCT
GTCGGGTTTCGCCACCTCTGACTTGAGCGTCGATTTTTGTGATGCTCGTCAGGGGGGCGGAGCCTATGGA
AAAACGCCAGCAACGCGGCCTTTTTACGGTTCCTGGCCTTTTGCTGGCCTTTTGCTCACATGTTCTTTCC
TGCGTTATCCCCTGATTCTGTGGATAACCGTATTACCGCCTTTGAGTGAGCTGATACCGCTCGCCGCAGC
CGAACGACCGAGCGCAGCGAGTCAGTGAGCGAGGAAGCGGAAGGCGAGAGTAGGGAACTGCCAGGCATCA
AACTAAGCAGAAGGCCCCTGACGGATGGCCTTTTTGCGTTTCTACAAACTCTTTCTGTGTTGTAAAACGA
CGGCCAGTCTTAAGCTCGGGCCCCCTGGGCGGTTCTGATAACGAGTAATCGTTAATCCGCAAATAACGTA
AAAACCCGCTTCGGCGGGTTTTTTTATGGGGGGAGTTTAGGGAAAGAGCATTTGTCAGAATATTTAAGGG
CGCCTGTCACTTTGCTTGATATATGAGAATTATTTAACCTTATAAATGAGAAAAAAGCAACGCACTTTAA
ATAAGATACGTTGCTTTTTCGATTGATGAACACCTATAATTAAACTATTCATCTATTATTTATGATTTTT
TGTATATACAATATTTCTAGTTTGTTAAAGAGAATTAAGAAAATAAATCTCGAAAATAATAAAGGGAAAA
TCAGTTTTTGATATCAAAATTATACATGTCAACGATAATACAAAATATAATACAAACTATAAGATGTTAT
CAGTATTTATTATCATTTAGAATAAATTTTGTGTCGCCCTTAATTGTGAGCGGATAACAATTACGAGCTT
CATGCACAGTGGCGTTGACTCAATATTGGCCATTAGCCATATTATTCATTGGTTATATAGCATAAATCAA
TATTGGCTATTGGCCATTGCATACGTTGTATCTATATCATAATATGTACATTTATATTGGCTCATGTCCA
ATATGACCGCCATGTTGGCATTGATTATTGACTAGTTATTAATAGTAATCAATTACGGGGTCATTAGTTC
ATAGCCCATATATGGAGTTCCGCGTTACATAACTTACGGTAAATGGCCCGCCTGGCTGACCGCCCAACGA
CCCCCGCCCATTGACGTCAATAATGACGTATGTTCCCATAGTAACGCCAATAGGGACTTTCCATTGACGT
CAATGGGTGGAGTATTTACGGTAAACTGCCCACTTGGCAGTACATCAAGTGTATCATATGCCAAGTACGC
CCCCTATTGACGTCAATGACGGTAAATGGCCCGCCTGGCATTATGCCCAGTACATGACCTTATGGGACTT
TCCTACTTGGCAGTACATCTACGTATTAGTCATCGCTATTACCATGGTGATGCGGTTTTGGCAGTACATC
AATGGGCGTGGATAGCGGTTTGACTCACGGGGATTTCCAAGTCTCCACCCCATTGACGTCAATGGGAGTT
TGTTTTGGCACCAAAATCAACGGGACTTTCCAAAATGTCGTAACAACTCCGCCCCATTGACGCAAATGGG
CGGTAGGCGTGTACGGTGGGAGGTCTATATAAGCAGAGCTCGTTTAGTGAACCGTCAGATCGCCTGGAGA
CGCCATCCACGCTGTTTTGACCTCCATAGAAGACACCGGGACCGATCCAGCCTCCGCGGCCGGGAACGGT
GCATTGGAACGCGGATTCCCCGTGCCAAGAGTGACGTAAGTACCGCCTATAGAGTCTATAGGCCCACCCC
CTTGGCTTCGTTAGAACGCGGCTACAATTAATACATAACCTTATGTATCATACACATACGATTTAGGTGA
CACTATAGAATAACATCCACTTTGCCTTTCTCTCCACAGGTGTCCACTCCCAGGTCCAACTGCACCTCGG
TTCTATCGAAAACGCGCCTGCTAGCGCCACCATGAAGACCATCATTGCCCTGAGCTACATCTTCTGCCTG
GTGTTCGCTGCGGCCGCCGGACCTGGTAGACCTAGAGGATCTCCTCCAGGCAGAGCCAGACCTTCTTTGG
CTCCTAGACCTGGACCTGAGCCTAGCAGACCAAGAGCCGCTCCTGAAACATCTGGCGGAGATACAGCTGG
CGCTGGAAGATGTGGTGGAAGAAGGGCCGCTAAACTCGGCCCTGGTAGAAGAGGATGGTGGGCTCTGCTT
GCCCTGCAGCTTCATCTGCTGAGAGCCCTGGCTCAGGATGACGTGGCCCCTTACTTTAAGACAGAGCCCG
GACTGCCCCAGATCCACCTGGAAGGCAATAGACTGGTGCTGACCTGTCTGGCCGAAGGCTCTTGGCCTCT
GGAATTCAAGTGGATGAGGGACGACAGCGAGCTGACCACCTACAGCAGCGAGTACAAGTACATCATCCCC
AGCCTGCAGAAGCTGGACGCCGGCTTTTACAGATGCGTCGTGCGGAATAGAATGGGCGCCCTGCTGCAGA
GAAAGTCTGAGGTGCAGGTCGCCTACATGGGCAGCTTTATGGACACCGACCAGAGAAAGACCGTGTCTCA
GGGCAGAGCCGCCATCCTGAATCTGCTGCCTATCACAAGCTACCCCAGACCTCAAGTGACCTGGTTCAGA
GAGGGCCACAAGATCATCCCTAGCAACCGGATCGCCATCACACTGGAAAACCAGCTCGTGATCCTGGCCA
CCACAACATCTGATGCTGGCGCCTATTACGTGCAGGCCGTGAACGAGAAGAACGGCGAGAACAAGACAAG
CCCCTTCATCCACCTGTCTATCGCCAGAGATGTGGGCACCCCTGAAACAATGGCCCCTACAATTGTGGTG
CCTCCTGGCAATAGAAGCGTGGTGGCCGGAAGCTCTGAGACAACCCTGGAATGTATCGCCAGCGCTAGAC
CCGTGGAAGATCTGAGCGTGACCTGGAAGAGAAACGGCGTGCGGATCACATCTGGCCTGCACAGTTTTGG
CAGACGGCTGACCATCAGCAACCCCACAAGTGCCGATACAGGCCCTTACGTGTGTGAAGCTGCTCTGCCA
GGATCTGCCTTTGAGCCTGCCAGAGCCACCGCCTTTCTGTTCATCATCGAGCCTCCATACTTCACCGCCG
AGCCTGAGAGCAGAATCAGCGCCGAAGTGGAAGAGACAGTGGATATCGGCTGTCAGGCCATGGGAGTGCC
TCTGCCTACTCTGCAGTGGTACAAGGACGCCATCAGCATCAGCAGACTGCAGAACCCCAGATACAAGGTG
CTGGCTTCTGGCGGCCTGAGAATCCAGAAGCTGAGGCCTGAGGACAGCGGCATCTTTCAGTGCTTCGCCT
CTAACGAAGGCGGCGAGATCCAGACACACACCTACCTGGACGTGACCAATATCGCCCCTGTGTTCACCCA
GAGGCCTGTGGATACAACCGTGACAGATGGCATGACCGCCATTCTGAGATGCGAAGTGTCTGGCGCCCCT
AAGCCTGCCATCACTTGGAAGAGAGAGAACCACATTCTGGCCAGCGGCTCCGTGCGCATCCCTAGATTCA
TGCTGCTGGAAAGCGGCGGACTGCAGATTGCCCCAGTGTTTATCCAGGATGCCGGCAACTACACCTGTTA
CGCCGCCAATACCGAGGGCAGCCTGAATGCCTCTGCAACCCTGACAGTGTGGAACCGGACATCCATTGTG
CACCCTCCAGAGGACCACGTCGTGATCAAGGGAACAACCGCTACACTGCACTGCGGCGCCACACACGATC
CTAGAGTGTCTCTGAGATACGTGTGGAAGAAAGACAACGTGGCCCTGACACCTAGCAGCACCAGCAGAAT
CGTGGTGGAAAAAGACGGCAGCCTGCTGATCTCTCAGACTTGGAGCGGCGACATCGGCGACTACTCTTGC
GAGATTGTGTCTGAAGGCGGCAACGACAGCCGGATGGCCAGACTGGAAGTGATCGAACTGCCTCACAGCC
CTCAGAACCTGCTGGTGTCTCCTAATAGCAGCCACTCTCACGCCGTGGTGCTGAGCTGGGTTCGACCTTT
TGACGGCAACAGCCCCATCCTGTACTACATCGTGGAACTGTCCGAGAACAACAGCCCTTGGAAAGTGCAC
CTGAGCAACGTGGGACCTGAGATGACAGGCGTGACAGTGTCTGGACTGACCCCTGCCAGAACCTACCAGT
TCAGAGTGTGCGCCGTGAATGAAGTCGGCAGAGGCCAGTACTCTGCCGAGACAAGTAGACTGATGCTGCC
CGAGGAACCTCCTAGCGCTCCTCCTAAGAATATCGTGGCCTCCGGCAGGACCAACCAGAGCATTATGGTT
CAGTGGCAGCCTCCACCTGAGACAGAGCACAATGGCGTGCTGAGAGGCTACATCCTGAGGTACAGACTGG
CTGGACTGCCTGGCGAGTACCAGCAGAGAAACATCACAAGCCCCGAAGTGAACTACTGCCTGGTCACCGA
CCTGATCATCTGGACCCAGTATGAGATCCAGGTGGCCGCCTATAATGGCGCCGGACTGGGAGTGTTTAGC
AGAGCCGTGACCGAGTATACACTGCAGGGCGTTCCAACCGCTCCTCCACAGAATGTGCAGACCGAAGCCG
TGAACAGCACCACCATCCAGTTTCTGTGGAACCCTCCACCTCAGCAGTTCATCAACGGCATCAACCAGGG
CTATAAGCTGCTGGCTTGGCCAGCCGATGCTCCTGAAGCTGTGACAGTGGTCACAATCGCCCCAGACTTT
CATGGCGTGCACCACGGACACATCACCAACCTGAAGAAGTTCACCGCCTACTTCACCAGCGTGCTGTGCT
TTACAACACCTGGCGACGGCCCTCCATCTACACCTCAGCTTGTGTGGACCCAAGAGGACAAGCCCGGTGG
CGCGCCGGAAGATCAAGTTGATCCAAGATTGATTGATGGCAAGGGCGGATCTCTGGAGGTGCTGTTCCAG
GGACCAGGCGGAAGCGGCAATCCCGGCGGCGATCTGGCCCCCCAGATGCTGCGCGAGCTGCAGGAGACCA
ATGCCGCCCTGCAGGACGTGCGCGAGCTGCTGCGCCACCGCGTGAAGGAGATCACCTTCCTGAAGAACAC
CGTGATGGAGTGCGACGCCTGCGGTATGCAGCCCTCTAGAGGCTCCGGCTCCATCATCCCAGTTGAGGAG
GAGAACCCGGACTTCTGGAACCGCGAGGCAGCCGAGGCCCTGGGTGCCGCCAAGAAGCTGCAGCCTGCAC
AGACAGCCGCCAAGAACCTCATCATCTTCCTGGGCGATGGGATGGGGGTGTCTACGGTGACAGCTGCCAG
GATCCTAAAAGGGCAGAAGAAGGACAAACTGGGGCCTGAGATACCCCTGGCCATGGACCGCTTCCCATAT
GTGGCTCTGTCCAAGACATACAATGTAGACAAACATGTGCCAGACAGTGGAGCCACAGCCACGGCCTACC
TGTGCGGGGTCAAGGGCAACTTCCAGACCATTGGCTTGAGTGCAGCCGCCCGCTTTAACCAGTGCAACAC
GACACGCGGCAACGAGGTCATCTCCGTGATGAATCGGGCCAAGAAAGCAGGGAAGTCAGTGGGAGTGGTA
ACCACCACACGAGTGCAGCACGCCTCGCCAGCCGGCACCTACGCCCACACGGTGAACCGCAACTGGTACT
CGGACGCCGACGTGCCTGCCTCGGCCCGCCAGGAGGGGTGCCAGGACATCGCTACGCAGCTCATCTCCAA
CATGGACATTGACGTGATCCTAGGTGGAGGCCGAAAGTACATGTTTCGCATGGGAACCCCAGACCCTGAG
TACCCAGATGACTACAGCCAAGGTGGGACCAGGCTGGACGGGAAGAATCTGGTGCAGGAATGGCTGGCGA
AGCGCCAGGGTGCCCGGTATGTGTGGAACCGCACTGAGCTCATGCAGGCTTCCCTGGACCCGTCTGTGAC
CCATCTCATGGGTCTCTTTGAGCCTGGAGACATGAAATACGAGATCCACCGAGACTCCACACTGGACCCC
TCCCTGATGGAGATGACAGAGGCTGCCCTGCGCCTGCTGAGCAGGAACCCCCGCGGCTTCTTCCTCTTCG
TGGAGGGTGGTCGCATCGACCATGGTCATCATGAAAGCAGGGCTTACCGGGCACTGACTGAGACGATCAT
GTTCGACGACGCCATTGAGAGGGCGGGCCAGCTCACCAGCGAGGAGGACACGCTGAGCCTCGTCACTGCC
GACCACTCCCACGTCTTCTCCTTCGGAGGCTACCCCCTGCGAGGGAGCTCCATCTTCGGGCTGGCCCCTG
GCAAGGCCCGGGACAGGAAGGCCTACACGGTCCTCCTATACGGAAACGGTCCAGGCTATGTGCTCAAGGA
CGGCGCCCGGCCGGATGTTACCGAGAGCGAGAGCGGGAGCCCCGAGTATCGGCAGCAGTCAGCAGTGCCC
CTGGACGAAGAGACCCACGCAGGCGAGGACGTGGCGGTGTTCGCGCGCGGCCCGCAGGCGCACCTGGTTC
ACGGCGTGCAGGAGCAGACCTTCATAGCGCACGTCATGGCCTTCGCCGCCTGCCTGGAGCCCTACACCGC
CTGCGACCTGGCGCCCCCCGCCGGCACCACCGACGCCGCGCACCCGGGTGGCGGAGGACTGAACGACATC
TTCGAGGCTCAGAAAATCGAATGGCACGAACATCACCATCACCATCACCATCACCATTAAGGCCGGCCTG
TAGTCACTGGCACAACGCGTTACCCGGTAAGCCAATCGGGTATACACGGTCGTCATACTGCAGACAGGGT
TCTTCTACTTTGCAAGATAGTCTTGAGTAGTAAAATAAATAGATAGAGAAAATCAGCCTCGACTGTGCCT
TCTAGTTGCCAGCCATCTGTTGTTTGCCCCTCCCCCGTGCCTTCCTTGACCCTGGAAGGTGCCACTCCCA
CTGTCCTTTCCTAATAAAATGAGGAAATTGCATCACAACACTCAACCCTATCTCGGTCTATTCTTTTGAT
TTATAAGGGATTTTGCCGATTTCGGCCTATTGGTTAAAAAATGAGCTGATTTAACAAAAATTTAACGCGA
ATTAATTCTGTGGAATGTGTGTCAGTTAGGGTGTGGAAAGTCCCCAGGCTCCCCAGCAGGCAGAAGTATG
CAAAGCATGCATCTCAATTAGTCAGCAACCAGGTGTGGAAAGTCCCCAGGCTCCCCAGCAGGCAGAAGTA
TGCAAAGCATGCATCTCAATTAGTCAGCAACCATAGTCCCGCCCCTAACTCCGCCCATCCCGCCCCTAAC
TCCGCCCAGTTCCGCCCATTCTCCGCCCCATGGCTGACTAATTTTTTTTATTTATGCAGAGGCCGAGGCC
GCCTCTGCCTCTGAGCTATTCCAGAAGTAGTGAGGAGGCTTTTTTGGAGGCCTAGGCTTTTGCAAAAAGC
TCCCGGGAGCTTGTATATCCATTTTCGGATCTGATCAGCACGTGTTGACAATTAATCATCGGCATAGTAT
ATCGGCATAGTATAATACGACAAGGTGAGGAACTAAACCATGACCGAGTACAAGCCCACGGTGCGCCTCG
CCACCCGCGACGACGTCCCCAGGGCCGTACGCACCCTCGCCGCCGCGTTCGCCGACTACCCCGCCACGCG
CCACACCGTCGATCCGGACCGCCACATCGAGCGGGTCACCGAGCTGCAAGAACTCTTCCTCACGCGCGTC
GGGCTCGACATCGGCAAGGTGTGGGTCGCGGACGACGGCGCCGCGGTGGCGGTCTGGACCACGCCGGAGA
GCGTCGAAGCGGGGGCGGTGTTCGCCGAGATCGGCCCGCGCATGGCCGAGTTGAGCGGTTCCCGGCTGGC
CGCGCAGCAACAGATGGAAGGCCTCCTGGCGCCGCACCGGCCCAAGGAGCCCGCGTGGTTCCTGGCCACC
GTCGGCGTCTCGCCCGACCACCAGGGCAAGGGTCTGGGCAGCGCCGTCGTGCTCCCCGGAGTGGAGGCGG
CCGAGCGCGCCGGGGTGCCCGCCTTCCTGGAGACATCCGCGCCCCGCAACCTCCCCTTCTACGAGCGGCT
CGGCTTCACCGTCACCGCCGACGTCGAGGTGCCCGAAGGACCGCGCACCTGGTGCATGACCCGCAAGCCC
GGTGCCTGACACGTGCTACGAGATTTCGATTCCACCGCCGCCTTCTATGAAAGGTTGGGCTTCGGAATCG
TTTTCCGGGACGCCGGCTGGATGATCCTCCAGCGCGGGGATCTCATGCTGGAGTTCTTCGCCCACCCCAA
CTTGTTTATTGCAGCTTATAATGGTTACAAATAAAGCAATAGCATCACAAATTTCACAAATAAAGCATTT
TTTTCACTGCATTCTAGTTGTGGTTTGTCCAAACTCATCAATGTATCTTATCATGTCTGTATACCGTCGA
CCTCTAGCTAGAGCTTGGCGTAATCATGGTCATTACCAATGCTTAATCAGTGAGGCACCTATCTCAGCGA
TCTGTCTATTTCGTTCATCCATAGTTGCCTGACTCCCCGTCGTGTAGATAACTACGATACGGGAGGGCTT
ACCATCTGGCCCCAGCGCTGCGATGATACCGCGAGAACCACGCTCACCGGCTCCGGATTTATCAGCAATA
AACCAGCCAGCCGGAAGGGCCGAGCGCAGAAGTGGTCCTGCAACTTTATCCGCCTCCATCCAGTCTATTA
ATTGTTGCCGGGAAGCTAGAGTAAGTAGTTCGCCAGTTAATAGTTTGCGCAACGTTGTTGCCATCGCTAC
AGGCATCGTGGTGTCACGCTCGTCGTTTGGTATGGCTTCATTCAGCTCCGGTTCCCAACGATCAAGGCGA
GTTACATGATCCCCCATGTTGTGCAAAAAAGCGGTTAGCTCCTTCGGTCCTCCGATCGTTGTCAGAAGTA
AGTTGGCCGCAGTGTTATCACTCATGGTTATGGCAGCACTGCATAATTCTCTTACTGTCATGCCATCCGT
AAGATGCTTTTCTGTGACTGGTGAGTACTCAACCAAGTCATTCTGAGAATAGTGTATGCGGCGACCGAGT
TGCTCTTGCCCGGCGTCAATACGGGATAATACCGCGCCACATAGCAGAACTTTAAAAGTGCTCATCATTG
GAAAACGTTCTTCGGGGCGAAAACTCTCAAGGATCTTACCGCTGTTGAGATCCAGTTCGATGTAACCCAC
TCGTGCACCCAACTGATCTTCAGCATCTTTTACTTTCACCAGCGTTTCTGGGTGAGCAAAAACAGGAAGG
CAAAATGCCGCAAAAAAGGGAATAAGGGCGACACGGAAATGTTGAATACTCATATTCTTCCTT
Features (pLannotate 1.2.2; 24 found; start..end, strand, type, name):
    119..143     -  CDS            KanR (fragment): aminoglycoside phosphotransferase; aph(3')-Ia; confers resistance to kanamycin
    254..842     +  rep_origin     ori: high-copy-number ColE1/pMB1/pBR322/pUC origin of replication
   1067..1084    +  terminator     rrnB T2 terminator (fragment): transcription terminator T2 from the E. coli rrnB gene
   1109..1128    -  CDS            lacZα (fragment): LacZα fragment of β-galactosidase; lacZ fragment
   1584..1600    +  protein_bind   lac operator: The lac repressor binds to the lac operator to inhibit transcription in E. coli. This inhibition can be relieved by adding lactose or isopropyl-β-D-thiogalactopyranoside (IPTG). lac repressor encoded by lacI
   1843..2146    +  enhancer       CMV enhancer: human cytomegalovirus immediate early enhancer
   2147..2350    +  promoter       CMV promoter: human cytomegalovirus (CMV) immediate early promoter
   2486..2529    +  intron         CMV intron (fragment): modified intron A from human cytomegalovirus
   2581..2599    +  promoter       SP6 promoter: promoter for bacteriophage SP6 RNA polymerase
   2603..2640    +  CDS            IgH signal sequence (fragment): signal sequence from the mouse immunoglobulin heavy chain variable region
   2746..5598    +  CDS            Sdk1 (fragment): SDK1_MOUSE - Experimental evidence at protein level: Swiss-Prot protein existence level 1. Adhesion molecule that promotes lamina-specific synaptic connections in the retina. Expressed in specific subsets of interneurons and retinal ganglion cells (RGCs) and promotes synaptic connectivity via homophilic interactions. From Mus musculus (Mouse).
   5695..5874    +  CDS            Comp (fragment): COMP_RAT - Experimental evidence at protein level: Swiss-Prot protein existence level 1. May play a role in the structural integrity of cartilage via its interaction with other extracellular matrix proteins such as the collagens and fibronectin. Can mediate the interaction of chondrocytes with the cartilage extracellular matrix through interaction with cell surface integrin receptors. Could play a role in the pathogenesis of osteoarthritis. Potent suppressor of apoptosis in both primary chondrocytes and transformed cells. Suppresses apoptosis by blocking the activation of caspase-3 and by indu
   5862..7314    +  CDS            SEAP (fragment): secreted alkaline phosphatase from human placenta The natural enzyme has a C-terminal transmembrane sequence that is replaced by a GPI anchor.
   7339..7380    +  CDS            AviTag™ (fragment): peptide tag that allows for enzymatic biotinylation
   7384..7407    +  CDS            8xHis: 8xHis affinity tag
   7553..7664    +  polyA_signal   bGH poly(A) signal: bovine growth hormone polyadenylation signal
   7665..7773    +  rep_origin     f1 ori (fragment): f1 bacteriophage origin of replication; arrow indicates direction of (+) strand synthesis
   7787..8116    +  promoter       SV40 promoter: SV40 enhancer and early promoter
   8164..8211    +  promoter       EM7 promoter: synthetic bacterial promoter&nbsp
   8230..8829    +  CDS            PuroR (fragment): puromycin N-acetyltransferase; pac from Streptomyces; confers resistance to puromycin
   8839..8964    +  CDS            ble (fragment): BLE_KLEPN - Experimental evidence at protein level: Swiss-Prot protein existence level 1. Binding protein with a strong affinity to the bleomycin family of antibiotics. Binds to CL990; an antimitotic-antibiotic compound. From Klebsiella pneumoniae.
   8959..9080    +  polyA_signal   SV40 poly(A) signal: SV40 polyadenylation signal
   9133..9993    -  CDS            AmpR: β-lactamase; bla; confers resistance to ampicillin, carbenicillin, and related antibiotics
   9996..89      -  promoter       AmpR promoter (fragment) (across the origin): bla
