[The description below was written by a language model from this plasmid's Addgene catalogue record and pLannotate feature annotations shown in this document.]
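Description:
pD649-HAsp-SDK1(Trunc2)-COMP5AP-AviTag-9xHis is a mammalian expression plasmid of about 10 kb built on the pD649 backbone. It produces a secreted, multimerised form of part of the extracellular domain of human SDK1 (sidekick cell adhesion molecule 1). In bacteria it is maintained at high copy from a ColE1/pUC-type origin and selected with ampicillin through an intact β-lactamase gene. Short kanamycin-resistance, lacZα and f1 ori fragments in the annotation appear to be backbone remnants. For mammalian cells, an SV40 early promoter (with a bacterial EM7 promoter) drives a puromycin N-acetyltransferase cassette ending in an SV40 poly(A) signal. The depositor notes that some plasmids in this collection may carry an IS4-like transposase insertion upstream of the CMV promoter, but none is annotated here.

The expression unit uses the CMV enhancer/promoter followed by a CMV intron A fragment, and an SP6 promoter sits just upstream of the coding region. The name indicates an "HAsp" secretion leader, although the automated annotation matches this region only to a fragment of an immunoglobulin heavy-chain signal sequence. The roughly 2.85 kb SDK1 truncation is cloned between retained NotI and AscI sites. The tool labels it by homology to mouse Sdk1, whereas the catalogue gives human as the species. It is fused in frame to a COMP coiled-coil segment, which drives pentamerisation, then to placental alkaline phosphatase, an AviTag for enzymatic biotinylation and a polyhistidine tag, with a bGH poly(A) signal at the end. The resulting secreted pentameric protein carries an enzymatic reporter and handles for purification or capture. This suits it to high-avidity binding assays, such as the IgSF cell-surface protein interaction screening described in the associated publication.
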