Addgene plasmid #157573: pD649-HAsp-SDK1(Trunc2)-COMP5AP-AviTag-9xHis
Purpose: Mammalian expression of cell-surface protein partial extracellular domain fused to COMP5AP-AviTag-9xHis. Protein is secreted from cells.
Depositing lab: Chris Garcia. Depositing organization: Stanford University. Publication: A Human IgSF Cell-Surface Interactome Reveals a Complex Network of Protein-Protein Interactions. Wojtowicz WM, Vielmetter J, Fernandes RA, Siepe DH, Eastman CL, Chisholm GB, Cox S, Klock H, Anderson PW, Rue SM, Miller JJ, Glaser SM, Bragstad ML, Vance J, Lam AW, Lesley SA, Zinn K, Garcia KC. Cell. 2020 Aug 20;182(4):1027-1043.e17. doi: 10.1016/j.cell.2020.07.025. PubMed 32822567.
Backbone
  Vector backbone: pD649
  Backbone size w/o insert (bp): 7153
  Vector type: Mammalian Expression
Growth in bacteria
  Bacterial resistance: Ampicillin, 100 μg/mL
  Growth temperature: 37°C
  Growth strain: DH5alpha
  Copy number: High Copy
Gene/Insert
  Gene/Insert name: SDK1
  Species: H. sapiens (human)
  Insert size (bp): 2850
  Entrez Gene: SDK1
  Promoter: CMV/SP6
  Tag / fusion protein: COMP5AP-AviTag-9xHis (C terminal on backbone)
  Cloning method: Restriction Enzyme; 5′ cloning site GCGGCCGC (not destroyed); 3′ cloning site GGCGCGCC (not destroyed)
  Sequencing primers: 5′ ATTTAGGTGACACTATAG; 3′ CGTCGCACTCCATCACGGTG
Resource information
  A portion of this plasmid was derived from a plasmid made by: synthesis by ThermoFisher
Terms and licenses: Academic/Nonprofit Terms; Industry Terms: Not Available to Industry
Depositor comments: Some plasmids in this collection may have an IS4-like element ISVsa5 family transposase upstream of the CMV promoter.
How to cite: pD649-HAsp-SDK1(Trunc2)-COMP5AP-AviTag-9xHis was a gift from Chris Garcia (Addgene plasmid # 157573 ; http://n2t.net/addgene:157573 ; RRID:Addgene_157573)
