>Addgene plasmid #157573 | pD649-HAsp-SDK1(Trunc2)-COMP5AP-AviTag-9xHis | depositor partial sequence | sequence record 304256 | insert (extracellular domain truncation)
GGACCTGGTAGACCTAGAGGATCTCCTCCAGGCAGAGCCAGACCTTCTTTGGCTCCTAGACCTGGACCTG
AGCCTAGCAGACCAAGAGCCGCTCCTGAAACATCTGGCGGAGATACAGCTGGCGCTGGAAGATGTGGTGG
AAGAAGGGCCGCTAAACTCGGCCCTGGTAGAAGAGGATGGTGGGCTCTGCTTGCCCTGCAGCTTCATCTG
CTGAGAGCCCTGGCTCAGGATGACGTGGCCCCTTACTTTAAGACAGAGCCCGGACTGCCCCAGATCCACC
TGGAAGGCAATAGACTGGTGCTGACCTGTCTGGCCGAAGGCTCTTGGCCTCTGGAATTCAAGTGGATGAG
GGACGACAGCGAGCTGACCACCTACAGCAGCGAGTACAAGTACATCATCCCCAGCCTGCAGAAGCTGGAC
GCCGGCTTTTACAGATGCGTCGTGCGGAATAGAATGGGCGCCCTGCTGCAGAGAAAGTCTGAGGTGCAGG
TCGCCTACATGGGCAGCTTTATGGACACCGACCAGAGAAAGACCGTGTCTCAGGGCAGAGCCGCCATCCT
GAATCTGCTGCCTATCACAAGCTACCCCAGACCTCAAGTGACCTGGTTCAGAGAGGGCCACAAGATCATC
CCTAGCAACCGGATCGCCATCACACTGGAAAACCAGCTCGTGATCCTGGCCACCACAACATCTGATGCTG
GCGCCTATTACGTGCAGGCCGTGAACGAGAAGAACGGCGAGAACAAGACAAGCCCCTTCATCCACCTGTC
TATCGCCAGAGATGTGGGCACCCCTGAAACAATGGCCCCTACAATTGTGGTGCCTCCTGGCAATAGAAGC
GTGGTGGCCGGAAGCTCTGAGACAACCCTGGAATGTATCGCCAGCGCTAGACCCGTGGAAGATCTGAGCG
TGACCTGGAAGAGAAACGGCGTGCGGATCACATCTGGCCTGCACAGTTTTGGCAGACGGCTGACCATCAG
CAACCCCACAAGTGCCGATACAGGCCCTTACGTGTGTGAAGCTGCTCTGCCAGGATCTGCCTTTGAGCCT
GCCAGAGCCACCGCCTTTCTGTTCATCATCGAGCCTCCATACTTCACCGCCGAGCCTGAGAGCAGAATCA
GCGCCGAAGTGGAAGAGACAGTGGATATCGGCTGTCAGGCCATGGGAGTGCCTCTGCCTACTCTGCAGTG
GTACAAGGACGCCATCAGCATCAGCAGACTGCAGAACCCCAGATACAAGGTGCTGGCTTCTGGCGGCCTG
AGAATCCAGAAGCTGAGGCCTGAGGACAGCGGCATCTTTCAGTGCTTCGCCTCTAACGAAGGCGGCGAGA
TCCAGACACACACCTACCTGGACGTGACCAATATCGCCCCTGTGTTCACCCAGAGGCCTGTGGATACAAC
CGTGACAGATGGCATGACCGCCATTCTGAGATGCGAAGTGTCTGGCGCCCCTAAGCCTGCCATCACTTGG
AAGAGAGAGAACCACATTCTGGCCAGCGGCTCCGTGCGCATCCCTAGATTCATGCTGCTGGAAAGCGGCG
GACTGCAGATTGCCCCAGTGTTTATCCAGGATGCCGGCAACTACACCTGTTACGCCGCCAATACCGAGGG
CAGCCTGAATGCCTCTGCAACCCTGACAGTGTGGAACCGGACATCCATTGTGCACCCTCCAGAGGACCAC
GTCGTGATCAAGGGAACAACCGCTACACTGCACTGCGGCGCCACACACGATCCTAGAGTGTCTCTGAGAT
ACGTGTGGAAGAAAGACAACGTGGCCCTGACACCTAGCAGCACCAGCAGAATCGTGGTGGAAAAAGACGG
CAGCCTGCTGATCTCTCAGACTTGGAGCGGCGACATCGGCGACTACTCTTGCGAGATTGTGTCTGAAGGC
GGCAACGACAGCCGGATGGCCAGACTGGAAGTGATCGAACTGCCTCACAGCCCTCAGAACCTGCTGGTGT
CTCCTAATAGCAGCCACTCTCACGCCGTGGTGCTGAGCTGGGTTCGACCTTTTGACGGCAACAGCCCCAT
CCTGTACTACATCGTGGAACTGTCCGAGAACAACAGCCCTTGGAAAGTGCACCTGAGCAACGTGGGACCT
GAGATGACAGGCGTGACAGTGTCTGGACTGACCCCTGCCAGAACCTACCAGTTCAGAGTGTGCGCCGTGA
ATGAAGTCGGCAGAGGCCAGTACTCTGCCGAGACAAGTAGACTGATGCTGCCCGAGGAACCTCCTAGCGC
TCCTCCTAAGAATATCGTGGCCTCCGGCAGGACCAACCAGAGCATTATGGTTCAGTGGCAGCCTCCACCT
GAGACAGAGCACAATGGCGTGCTGAGAGGCTACATCCTGAGGTACAGACTGGCTGGACTGCCTGGCGAGT
ACCAGCAGAGAAACATCACAAGCCCCGAAGTGAACTACTGCCTGGTCACCGACCTGATCATCTGGACCCA
GTATGAGATCCAGGTGGCCGCCTATAATGGCGCCGGACTGGGAGTGTTTAGCAGAGCCGTGACCGAGTAT
ACACTGCAGGGCGTTCCAACCGCTCCTCCACAGAATGTGCAGACCGAAGCCGTGAACAGCACCACCATCC
AGTTTCTGTGGAACCCTCCACCTCAGCAGTTCATCAACGGCATCAACCAGGGCTATAAGCTGCTGGCTTG
GCCAGCCGATGCTCCTGAAGCTGTGACAGTGGTCACAATCGCCCCAGACTTTCATGGCGTGCACCACGGA
CACATCACCAACCTGAAGAAGTTCACCGCCTACTTCACCAGCGTGCTGTGCTTTACAACACCTGGCGACG
GCCCTCCATCTACACCTCAGCTTGTGTGGACCCAAGAGGACAAGCCCGGT
